Addgene plasmid #244550: AtHKT1_pYES2
Purpose: High- copy episomal vector for galactose-inducible expression of AtHKT1 protein in Saccharomyces cerevisiae.
Depositing lab: Julian Schroeder. Depositing organization: University of California, San Diego (UCSD). Publication: The Arabidopsis HKT1 gene homolog mediates inward Na(+) currents in xenopus laevis oocytes and Na(+) uptake in Saccharomyces cerevisiae. Uozumi N, Kim EJ, Rubio F, Yamaguchi T, Muto S, Tsuboi A, Bakker EP, Nakamura T, Schroeder JI. Plant Physiol. 2000 Apr;122(4):1249-59. doi: 10.1104/pp.122.4.1249. PubMed 10759522.
Backbone
  Vector backbone: pYES2
  Backbone size w/o insert (bp): 5971
  Total vector size (bp): 7677
  Vector type: Yeast Expression
Growth in bacteria
  Bacterial resistance: Ampicillin, 100 μg/mL
  Growth temperature: 37°C
  Growth strain: DH5alpha
  Copy number: High Copy
Gene/Insert
  Gene/Insert name: AtHKT1
  Species: A. thaliana (mustard weed)
  Insert size (bp): 1518
  Entrez Gene: HKT1 (a.k.a. AT4G10310, ATHKT1, HKT1;1, T9A4.5, high-affinity K+ transporter 1)
  Promoter: T7 promoter
  Cloning method: Unknown
  Sequencing primers: 5′ TAATACGACTCACTATAGGG
Terms and licenses: Academic/Nonprofit Terms; Industry Terms: Not Available to Industry
How to cite: AtHKT1_pYES2 was a gift from Julian Schroeder (Addgene plasmid # 244550 ; http://n2t.net/addgene:244550 ; RRID:Addgene_244550)
