[The description below was written by a language model from this plasmid's Addgene catalogue record and pLannotate feature annotations shown in this document.]
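Description:
AtHKT1_pYES2 is a yeast expression plasmid built on the pYES2 backbone, designed as a high-copy episomal shuttle vector for galactose-inducible production of the Arabidopsis thaliana HKT1 protein in Saccharomyces cerevisiae. In E. coli it replicates from a high-copy ColE1/pUC-type origin and is selected with ampicillin through the β-lactamase gene. An f1 origin is also present, allowing single-stranded DNA production. In yeast it is maintained by the 2μ origin (with an adjacent fragment of 2μ-derived RAF1 sequence) and selected by uracil prototrophy through URA3 with its own promoter, a marker that can be counterselected with 5-FOA. The catalogue lists a total size of 7677 bp, close to the 7,683 nt of the sequenced record.

The payload is the 1518 bp AtHKT1 coding sequence (AT4G10310), annotated as a sodium transporter with a central role in plant salt tolerance through Na+ recirculation from shoots to roots. The coding region lies downstream of the S. cerevisiae GAL1 promoter, which is regulated by Gal4, and is followed by the CYC1 transcription terminator. A T7 promoter sits between GAL1 and the insert. The catalogue names T7 as the promoter, but the stated purpose and the feature layout indicate that GAL1 drives expression in yeast, while T7 would serve for in vitro transcription or as a sequencing primer site. No epitope tags or reporters are annotated. Short lacI and tet promoter fragments are backbone remnants. The associated publication examined HKT1-mediated Na+ uptake in yeast, consistent with use of this plasmid for functional characterisation of the transporter by heterologous expression.
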