Features (pLannotate 1.2.2; 14 found; start..end, strand, type, name):
      1..589     +  rep_origin     ori: high-copy-number ColE1/pMB1/pBR322/pUC origin of replication
    772..825     +  CDS            lacI (fragment): lac repressor; lacI; The lac repressor binds to the lac operator to inhibit transcription in E. coli. This inhibition can be relieved by adding lactose or isopropyl-β-D-thiogalactopyranoside (IPTG).
    837..1084    -  terminator     CYC1 terminator: S. cerevisiae CYC1; transcription terminator for CYC1
   1456..2973    -  CDS            HKT1: HKT1_ARATH - Experimental evidence at protein level: Swiss-Prot protein existence level 1. Sodium transporter protein, which plays a central role in plant tolerance to salt. Upon prolongated exposure to high concentrations, Na(+) translocates from the roots to the transpiring leaves where it can increase to toxic level. Involved in Na(+) recirculation from shoots to roots, probably by mediating Na(+) loading into the phloem sap in shoots and unloading in roots, thereby removing large amounts of Na(+) from the shoot. Does not transport K(+) but regulates K(+) nutrient status via its ability to
   3023..3041    -  promoter       T7 promoter: promoter for bacteriophage T7 RNA polymerase
   3073..3514    -  promoter       GAL1 promoter: S. cerevisiae GAL1; inducible promoter, regulated by Gal4
   3536..3964    +  rep_origin     f1 ori (sequence partly withheld): f1 bacteriophage origin of replication; arrow indicates direction of (+) strand synthesis
   4060..4937    +  rep_origin     2μ ori: yeast 2μ plasmid origin of replication
   5091..5471    -  CDS            RAF1 (fragment): RAF_YEAST - Experimental evidence at transcript level: Swiss-Prot protein existence level 2. Antagonizes transcriptional repression of recombinase FLP by REP1-REP2. May play a role in plasmid partitioning. From Saccharomyces cerevisiae (strain ATCC 204508 / S288c) (Baker's yeast).
   5509..5532    +  promoter       tet promoter (fragment): E. coli promoter for tetracycline efflux protein gene
   5538..5753    +  promoter       URA3 promoter: S. cerevisiae URA3
   5754..6557    +  CDS            URA3: orotidine-5'-phosphate decarboxylase, required for uracil biosynthesis; S. cerevisiae URA3; yeast auxotrophic marker, counterselectable with 5-fluoroorotic acid (5-FOA)
   6636..6652    +  promoter       AmpR promoter (fragment): bla
   6653..7513    +  CDS            AmpR: β-lactamase; bla; confers resistance to ampicillin, carbenicillin, and related antibiotics
>Addgene plasmid #244550 | AtHKT1_pYES2 | addgene full sequence | sequence record 487262 | Addgene NGS Result
TTGAGATCCTTTTTTTCTGCGCGTAATCTGCTGCTTGCAAACAAAAAAACCACCGCTACCAGCGGTGGTT
TGTTTGCCGGATCAAGAGCTACCAACTCTTTTTCCGAAGGTAACTGGCTTCAGCAGAGCGCAGATACCAA
ATACTGTTCTTCTAGTGTAGCCGTAGTTAGGCCACCACTTCAAGAACTCTGTAGCACCGCCTACATACCT
CGCTCTGCTAATCCTGTTACCAGTGGCTGCTGCCAGTGGCGATAAGTCGTGTCTTACCGGGTTGGACTCA
AGACGATAGTTACCGGATAAGGCGCAGCGGTCGGGCTGAACGGGGGGTTCGTGCACACAGCCCAGCTTGG
AGCGAACGACCTACACCGAACTGAGATACCTACAGCGTGAGCTATGAGAAAGCGCCACGCTTCCCGAAGG
GAGAAAGGCGGACAGGTATCCGGTAAGCGGCAGGGTCGGAACAGGAGAGCGCACGAGGGAGCTTCCAGGG
GGAAACGCCTGGTATCTTTATAGTCCTGTCGGGTTTCGCCACCTCTGACTTGAGCGTCGATTTTTGTGAT
GCTCGTCAGGGGGGCGGAGCCTATGGAAAAACGCCAGCAACGCGGCCTTTTTACGGTTCCTGGCCTTTTG
CTGGCCTTTTGCTCACATGTTCTTTCCTGCGTTATCCCCTGATTCTGTGGATAACCGTATTACCGCCTTT
GAGTGAGCTGATACCGCTCGCCGCAGCCGAACGACCGAGCGCAGCGAGTCAGTGAGCGAGGAAGCGGAAG
AGCGCCCAATACGCAAACCGCCTCTCCCCGCGCGTTGGCCGATTCATTAATGCAGGGCCGCAGCTTGCAA
ATTAAAGCCTTCGAGCGTCCCAAAACCTTCTCAAGCAAGGTTTTCAGTATAATGTTACATGCGTACACGC
GTCTGTACAGAAAAAAAAGAAAAATTTGAAATATAAATAACGTTCTTAATACTAACATAACTATAAAAAA
ATAAATAGGGACCTAGACTTCAGGTTGTCTAACTCCTTCCTTTTCGGTTAGAGCGGATGTGGGGGGAGGG
CGTGAATGTAAGCGTGACATAACTAATTACATGATGCGGCCCTCTAGATGCATGCTCGAGCGGCCGCTCG
AGCTACGTCAGGGTTTTTTTTTTTTTTTTTTTTTTTTTTTTTTTTTTTTTTTTTTTTTTTTTTTTTTTTT
TTTTTTTTTTTTTTTTTTCTATGAAACCGGGTAAAAATACATTATCTGCAGGCCGCCAGTGTGAGTAATT
TAGTTTTTTTTTTTTTTTTCATTATACGCCTTATATTATATCTTCATACATTGTCATAATATTAACGAGG
ATTAATTAACGATGATGCAAACTACATACAAACTTATTGTACATCACACACAGAAAAGGAATGCTAAAAG
TGACATACGAGACTAATTTTTATATAACATTTATATATATATGATCGATATGTTAGGAAGACGAGGGGTA
AAGTATCCATGCGCGGCCAGATTTGACTGTGAACTGCTTAAACCTACCATAAAACATTACTATTATTAGT
ACGAATTTTCCCATTGGACTCCATCGTCCTGCAAACCCATAACTCGCGTCTTTGCAGCCACCATCGCTGA
TGTCCAGACGCCGTTCACAGCTGTACCCGGTAGTGAAACCCACGTTTCCATATGCACTGATAACTTCGAG
AGTGATGTTAAGGACGTTGAAATTTATCGGATCACGTTGTAGATTTTGCCTTTCGGTGATTGAAATGAGA
AAGATACATATCGTCAAAAAGGAAAGTTGTGACACGATGAGTCCACTCTTTTTAACTTTCTTTCCATTTT
CGGAATCATCATCTCCTCCTTCTTTCTCTATCGTCTTTTGTTCCGTCAACGGCATAAATAAAGTGTATGG
AGGAAGATACATCATAAGAATAAAGAGTACCAAGATAGCTGGGGAAAGTGTAGAGAGGTCTACTATAGTT
TCTCCGGTGTGTCGCGAATTCACCACTTGAAACAACGATCCAACCAACTTCTCGTACGAACTCATTCCTT
CTAGAGACTCAGAGGTCCATTCAAAGGCGCAGAAGAAAAGAAGCTGTATTATCAGAAACCCTAGCACCGT
CACTCCAAGAAGAACACATAGACGAACCGAGAGTAGATGAGAGTATCCCATCTTATTGTGGTTCTTGAGA
ATGTAACCATACTCGTCACGCTTTGTGATCTTATAAAGTCCCCATATGAGCAAAACCAAGAAGCAAGGGA
ACAAAGTGTTTCCCATCAGTACTTGAGGGATTAGGAGCCAGATGAGACCAGAGTTTTTGCGAAAGATGAT
CATGTTCTCATTCGTGGGGACAAATCCGCAGTTTGCAAACGTGGAAACTGTTGTGAAGACGGAGAAAGTG
AGAGGTGAGATTTCTTTGGAACTAAGAACATCTCTCGCCGTTTTAACAAAATTTACGTACACAAGAAGCA
ACACAGAGCCAACTAGGTTAGTAACAAGATGGTAACTAAGAACCACCGAGTACAAGCACTTAGATGCCCT
TTCATCGATCTTGATAAGACCCTCACGATAATCAGTAACAGTCTCAACGTCACAGCGATCCTCGATGGAA
CTGTCCGAATTATAAGATCCCAAAATATGTCTAATCTTGTTATGAGGGAAGACGAACTTGGTGAAATAGG
AGACGTAGAGGTTGAGAAAGGAGGTGAAGATTTCGCCACCGAGGAACATGAGGATAGTGAGGAAGATAAG
TTGGGTGTTGGAGAAGACTTCCATGTCGACGGTAGACATGGAAGAGACGGTGATGGCAGAGACAGAAGTG
AAGAAAAGGTCAAAGTCATGAGGACGTGAAGTGGTTCTTGGCTTTGTGATCTTGAGTGCCAAAAACCCTA
AAAAGGAGAAGAACAAGAAGTAGATGAAGTAAAGGAAGAATAGTGAACGTAATTTAGTAAGCTGCGAACG
GATTTTTGCTATTTTTGCCACCACTCTGTCCATTTTAGTTCTCGAGTAATCGGATCCGAGCTCGGTACCA
AGCTTAATATTCCCTATAGTGAGTCGTATTACAGCTGCTAGTAGTCCGATCCGGGGTTTTTTCTCCTTGA
CGTTAAAGTATAGAGGTATATTAACAATTTTTTGTTGATACTTTTATTACATTTGAATAAGAAGTAATAC
AAACCGAAAATGTTGAAAGTATTAGTTAAAGTGGTTATGCAGTTTTTGCATTTATATATCTGTTAATAGA
TCAAAAATCATCGCTTCGCTGATTAATTACCCCAGAAATAAGGCTAAAAAACTAATCGCATTATCATCCT
ATGGTTGTTAATTTGATTCGTTCATTTGAAGGTTTGTGGGGCCAGGTTACTGCCAATTTTTCCTCTTCAT
AACCATAAAAGCTAGTATTGTAGAATCTTTATTGTTCGGAGCAGTGCGGCGCGAGGCACATCTGCGTTTC
AGGAACGCGACCGGTGAAGACGAGGACGCACGGAGGAGAGTCTTCCTTCGGAGGGCTGTCACCCGCTCGG
CGGCTTCTAATCCGTGGACTAGTGGATCGATCCCC
[124 nt withheld, positions 3536-3659]
C
[91 nt withheld, positions 3661-3751]
A
[49 nt withheld, positions 3753-3801]
CCTTTGACGTTGGAGTCCACGTTCTTT
[37 nt withheld, positions 3829-3865]
ACCCTATCTCGGTCTATTCTTTTGATTTATAAGGGATTTTGCCGATTTCGGCCTATTGGTTAAAAAATGA
GCTGATTTAACAAAAATTTAACGCGAATTTTAACAAAATATTAACGCTTACAATTTAAATATTTGCTTAT
ACAATCT
[37 nt withheld, positions 4013-4049]
GGAGCTTCCCATTGCGAATACCGCTTCCACAAACATTGCTCAAAAGTATCTCTTTGCTATATATCTCTGT
GCTATATCCCTATATAACCTACCCATCCACCTTTCGCTCCTTGAACTTGCATCTAAACTCGACCTCTACA
TTTTTTATGTTTATCTCTAGTATTACTCTTTAGACAAAAAAATTGTAGTAAGAACTATTCATAGAGTGAA
TCGAAAACAATACGAAAATGTAAACATTTCCTATACGTAGTATATAGAGACAAAATAGAAGAAACCGTTC
ATAATTTTCTGACCAATGAAGAATCATCAACGCTATCACTTTCTGTTCACAAAGTATGCGCAATCCACAT
CGGTATAGAATATAATCGGGGATGCCTTTATCTTGAAAAAATGCACCCGCAGCTTCGCTAGTAATCAGTA
AACGCGGGAAGTGGAGTCAGGCTTTTTTTATGGAAGAGAAAATAGACACCAAAGTAGCCTTCTTCTAACC
TTAACGGACCTACAGTGCAAAAAGTTATCAAGAGACTGCATTATAGAGCGCACAAAGGAGAAAAAAAGTA
ATCTAAGATGCTTTGTTAGAAAAATAGCGCTCTCGGGATGCATTTTTGTAGAACAAAAAAGAAGTATAGA
TTCTTTGTTGGTAAAATAGCGCTCTCGCGTTGCATTTCTGTTCTGTAAAAATGCAGCTCAGATTCTTTGT
TTGAAAAATTAGCGCTCTCGCGTTGCATTTTTGTTTTACAAAAATGAAGCACAGATTCTTCGTTGGTAAA
ATAGCGCTTTCGCGTTGCATTTCTGTTCTGTAAAAATGCAGCTCAGATTCTTTGTTTGAAAAATTAGCGC
TCTCGCGTTGCATTTTTGTTCTACAAAATGAAGCACAGATGCTTCGTTAACAAAGATATGCTATTGAAGT
GCAAGATGGAAACGCAGAAAATGAACCGGGGATGCGACGTGCAAGATTACCTATGCAATAGATGCAATAG
TTTCTCCAGGAACCGAAATACATACATTGTCTTCCGTAAAGCGCTAGACTATATATTATTATACAGGTTC
AAATATACTATCTGTTTCAGGGAAAACTCCCAGGTTCGGATGTTCAAAATTCAATGATGGGTAACAAGTA
CGATCGTAAATCTGTAAAACAGTTTGTCGGATATTAGGCTGTATCTCCTCAAAGCGTATTCGAATATCAT
TGAGAAGCTGCAGCGTCACATCGGATAATAATGATGGCAGCCATTGTAGAAGTGCCTTTTGCATTTCTAG
TCTCTTTCTCGGTCTAGCTAGTTTTACTACATCGCGAAGATAGAATCTTAGATCACACTGCCTTTGCTGA
GCTGGATCAATAGAGTAACAAAAGAGTGGTAAGGCCTCGTTAAAGGACAAGGACCTGAGCGGAAGTGTAT
CGTACAGTAGACGGAGTATACTAGGTATAGTCTATAGTCCGTGGAATTAATTCTCATGTTTGACAGCTTA
TCATCGATAAGCTAGCTTTTCAATTCATCATTTTTTTTTTATTCTTTTTTTTGATTTCGGTTTCCTTGAA
ATTTTTTTGATTCGGTAATCTCCGAACAGAAGGAAGAACGAAGGAAGGAGCACAGACTTAGATTGGTATA
TATACGCATATGTAGTGTTGAAGAAACATGAAATTGCCCAGTATTCTTAACCCAACTGCACAGAACAAAA
ACCTGCAGGAAACGAAGATAAATCATGTCGAAAGCTACATATAAGGAACGTGCTGCTACTCATCCTAGTC
CTGTTGCTGCCAAGCTATTTAATATCATGCACGAAAAGCAAACAAACTTGTGTGCTTCATTGGATGTTCG
TACCACCAAGGAATTACTGGAGTTAGTTGAAGCATTAGGTCCCAAAATTTGTTTACTAAAAACACATGTG
GATATCTTGACTGATTTTTCCATGGAGGGCACAGTTAAGCCGCTAAAGGCATTATCCGCCAAGTACAATT
TTTTACTCTTCGAAGACAGAAAATTTGCTGACATTGGTAATACAGTCAAATTGCAGTACTCTGCGGGTGT
ATACAGAATAGCAGAATGGGCAGACATTACGAATGCACACGGTGTGGTGGGCCCAGGTATTGTTAGCGGT
TTGAAGCAGGCGGCAGAAGAAGTAACAAAGGAACCTAGAGGCCTTTTGATGTTAGCAGAATTGTCATGCA
AGGGCTCCCTATCTACTGGAGAATATACTAAGGGTACTGTTGACATTGCGAAGAGCGACAAAGATTTTGT
TATCGGCTTTATTGCTCAAAGAGACATGGGTGGAAGAGATGAAGGTTACGATTGGTTGATTATGACACCC
GGTGTGGGTTTAGATGACAAGGGAGACGCATTGGGTCAACAGTATAGAACCGTGGATGATGTGGTCTCTA
CAGGATCTGACATTATTATTGTTGGAAGAGGACTATTTGCAAAGGGAAGGGATGCTAAGGTAGAGGGTGA
ACGTTACAGAAAAGCAGGCTGGGAAGCATATTTGAGAAGATGCGGCCAGCAAAACTAAAAAACTGTATTA
TAAGTAAATGCATGTATACTAAACTCACAAATTAGAGCTTCAATTTAATTATATCAGTTATTACCCATTG
AAAAAGGAAGAGTATGAGTATTCAACATTTCCGTGTCGCCCTTATTCCCTTTTTTGCGGCATTTTGCCTT
CCTGTTTTTGCTCACCCAGAAACGCTGGTGAAAGTAAAAGATGCTGAAGATCAGTTGGGTGCACGAGTGG
GTTACATCGAACTGGATCTCAACAGCGGTAAGATCCTTGAGAGTTTTCGCCCCGAAGAACGTTTTCCAAT
GATGAGCACTTTTAAAGTTCTGCTATGTGGCGCGGTATTATCCCGTATTGACGCCGGGCAAGAGCAACTC
GGTCGCCGCATACACTATTCTCAGAATGACTTGGTTGAGTACTCACCAGTCACAGAAAAGCATCTTACGG
ATGGCATGACAGTAAGAGAATTATGCAGTGCTGCCATAACCATGAGTGATAACACTGCGGCCAACTTACT
TCTGACAACGATCGGAGGACCGAAGGAGCTAACCGCTTTTTTGCACAACATGGGGGATCATGTAACTCGC
CTTGATCGTTGGGAACCGGAGCTGAATGAAGCCATACCAAACGACGAGCGTGACACCACGATGCCTGTAG
CAATGGCAACAACGTTGCGCAAACTATTAACTGGCGAACTACTTACTCTAGCTTCCCGGCAACAATTAAT
AGACTGGATGGAGGCGGATAAAGTTGCAGGACCACTTCTGCGCTCGGCCCTTCCGGCTGGCTGGTTTATT
GCTGATAAATCTGGAGCCGGTGAGCGTGGGTCTCGCGGTATCATTGCAGCACTGGGGCCAGATGGTAAGC
CCTCCCGTATCGTAGTTATCTACACGACGGGGAGTCAGGCAACTATGGATGAACGAAATAGACAGATCGC
TGAGATAGGTGCCTCACTGATTAAGCATTGGTAACTGTCAGACCAAGTTTACTCATATATACTTTAGATT
GATTTAAAACTTCATTTTTAATTTAAAAGGATCTAGGTGAAGATCCTTTTTGATAATCTCATGACCAAAA
TCCCTTAACGTGAGTTTTCGTTCCACTGAGCGTCAGACCCCGTAGAAAAGATCAAAGGATCTTC
